Addgene plasmid #71620: pJK584
Purpose: Produces Acetobacter aceti 1023 N5-carboxyaminoimidazole ribonucleotide mutase, Ser57>Thr mutant (AaPurE1-S57T)
Depositing lab: T. J. Kappock. Depositing organization: Purdue University.
Backbone
  Vector backbone: pET23a
  Backbone size w/o insert (bp): 3666
  Total vector size (bp): 4176
  Vector type: Bacterial Expression
Growth in bacteria
  Bacterial resistance: Ampicillin, 100 μg/mL
  Growth temperature: 37°C
  Growth strain: DH5alpha
  Copy number: High Copy
Gene/Insert
  Gene/Insert name: N5-carboxyaminoimidazole ribonucleotide mutase (alt names: purE; AZ09_02690)
  Species: Acetobacter aceti 1023
  Mutation: changes serine-57 to threonine, additional N-terminal methionine
  GenBank ID: AAZ04483.1 KDE21029.1
  Promoter: T7
  Cloning method: Restriction Enzyme; 5′ cloning site NdeI (not destroyed); 3′ cloning site EcoRI (not destroyed)
  Sequencing primers: 5′ T7 promoter; 3′ T7 terminator
Terms and licenses: Academic/Nonprofit Terms; Industry Terms: Not Available to Industry
How to cite: pJK584 was a gift from T. J. Kappock (Addgene plasmid # 71620 ; http://n2t.net/addgene:71620 ; RRID:Addgene_71620)
