[The description below was written by a language model from this plasmid's Addgene catalogue record and pLannotate feature annotations shown in this document.]
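Description:
pJK584 is a bacterial expression plasmid built on the pET23a backbone (total size 4,176 bp) that produces a point mutant of the N5-carboxyaminoimidazole ribonucleotide mutase (PurE) from Acetobacter aceti strain 1023. It is maintained in E. coli through a ColE1/pMB1-type origin and selected with ampicillin via the bla β-lactamase gene and its own promoter. An f1 phage origin is also present, which in principle allows single-stranded DNA production. The annotation also picks up pBR322-derived bom and rop sequences. The catalogue nevertheless lists the plasmid as high copy.

The purE open reading frame was inserted between the NdeI and EcoRI sites, both of which are retained. This places it downstream of the bacteriophage T7 promoter and the efficient T7 gene 10 ribosome binding site, and upstream of the T7 terminator. Expression therefore depends on a host that supplies T7 RNA polymerase. The encoded protein carries a serine-57 to threonine substitution (AaPurE1-S57T) and an additional N-terminal methionine. The automated annotation labels the insert as a fragment of E. coli purE, which reflects homology to that reference entry, not the actual source organism. PurE converts N5-CAIR to CAIR in de novo purine biosynthesis.

Short His-tag and T7 gene 10-derived matches lie downstream of the insert. They appear to be vector sequence beyond the cloning site, and the record lists no tag on the protein, so whether the histidine codons are translated is not stated. The record supports use in recombinant production of the mutant enzyme, presumably for comparison with the wild-type protein, though no specific experiments are described.
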