Features (pLannotate 1.2.2; 13 found; start..end, strand, type, name):
     12..467     +  rep_origin     f1 ori (sequence partly withheld): f1 bacteriophage origin of replication; arrow indicates direction of (+) strand synthesis
    494..598     +  promoter       AmpR promoter: bla
    599..1459    +  CDS            AmpR: β-lactamase; bla; confers resistance to ampicillin, carbenicillin, and related antibiotics
   1630..2218    +  rep_origin     ori: high-copy-number ColE1/pMB1/pBR322/pUC origin of replication
   2404..2546    -  misc_feature   bom: basis of mobility region from pBR322
   2648..2839    -  CDS            rop: Rop protein, which maintains plasmids at low copy number; rop
   2856..3236    +  CDS            YPB1_ECOLX: Protein predicted: Swiss-Prot protein existence level 4. From Escherichia coli.
   3348..3366    +  promoter       T7 promoter: promoter for bacteriophage T7 RNA polymerase
   3398..3420    +  RBS            RBS: efficient ribosome binding site from bacteriophage T7 gene 10 (Olins and Rangwala, 1989)
   3500..3961    +  CDS            purE (fragment): PURE_ECOLI - Experimental evidence at protein level: Swiss-Prot protein existence level 1. Catalyzes the conversion of N5-carboxyaminoimidazole ribonucleotide (N5-CAIR) to 4-carboxy-5-aminoimidazole ribonucleotide (CAIR). From Escherichia coli (strain K12).
   4020..4037    +  CDS            9xHis (fragment): 9xHis affinity tag
   4047..4096    +  CDS            SET1 (fragment): solubility-enhancement tag derived from T7 phage gene 10B
   4104..4151    +  terminator     T7 terminator: transcription terminator for bacteriophage T7 RNA polymerase
>Addgene plasmid #71620 | pJK584 | depositor full sequence | sequence record 131638 | pJK584 sequence 4176 bps
TGGCGAATGGG
[124 nt withheld, positions 12-135]
C
[91 nt withheld, positions 137-227]
A
[49 nt withheld, positions 229-277]
CCTTTGACGTTGGAGTCCACGTTCTTT
[37 nt withheld, positions 305-341]
ACCCTATCTCGGTCTATTCTTTTGATTTATAAGGGATTTTGCCGATTTCGGCCTATTGGTTAAAAAATGA
GCTGATTTAACAAAAATTTAACGCGAATTTTAACAAAATATTAACGTTTACAATTTCAGGTGGCACTTTT
CGGGGAAATGTGCGCGGAACCCCTATTTGTTTATTTTTCTAAATACATTCAAATATGTATCCGCTCATGA
GACAATAACCCTGATAAATGCTTCAATAATATTGAAAAAGGAAGAGTATGAGTATTCAACATTTCCGTGT
CGCCCTTATTCCCTTTTTTGCGGCATTTTGCCTTCCTGTTTTTGCTCACCCAGAAACGCTGGTGAAAGTA
AAAGATGCTGAAGATCAGTTGGGTGCACGAGTGGGTTACATCGAACTGGATCTCAACAGCGGTAAGATCC
TTGAGAGTTTTCGCCCCGAAGAACGTTTTCCAATGATGAGCACTTTTAAAGTTCTGCTATGTGGCGCGGT
ATTATCCCGTATTGACGCCGGGCAAGAGCAACTCGGTCGCCGCATACACTATTCTCAGAATGACTTGGTT
GAGTACTCACCAGTCACAGAAAAGCATCTTACGGATGGCATGACAGTAAGAGAATTATGCAGTGCTGCCA
TAACCATGAGTGATAACACTGCGGCCAACTTACTTCTGACAACGATCGGAGGACCGAAGGAGCTAACCGC
TTTTTTGCACAACATGGGGGATCATGTAACTCGCCTTGATCGTTGGGAACCGGAGCTGAATGAAGCCATA
CCAAACGACGAGCGTGACACCACGATGCCTGCAGCAATGGCAACAACGTTGCGCAAACTATTAACTGGCG
AACTACTTACTCTAGCTTCCCGGCAACAATTAATAGACTGGATGGAGGCGGATAAAGTTGCAGGACCACT
TCTGCGCTCGGCCCTTCCGGCTGGCTGGTTTATTGCTGATAAATCTGGAGCCGGTGAGCGTGGGTCTCGC
GGTATCATTGCAGCACTGGGGCCAGATGGTAAGCCCTCCCGTATCGTAGTTATCTACACGACGGGGAGTC
AGGCAACTATGGATGAACGAAATAGACAGATCGCTGAGATAGGTGCCTCACTGATTAAGCATTGGTAACT
GTCAGACCAAGTTTACTCATATATACTTTAGATTGATTTAAAACTTCATTTTTAATTTAAAAGGATCTAG
GTGAAGATCCTTTTTGATAATCTCATGACCAAAATCCCTTAACGTGAGTTTTCGTTCCACTGAGCGTCAG
ACCCCGTAGAAAAGATCAAAGGATCTTCTTGAGATCCTTTTTTTCTGCGCGTAATCTGCTGCTTGCAAAC
AAAAAAACCACCGCTACCAGCGGTGGTTTGTTTGCCGGATCAAGAGCTACCAACTCTTTTTCCGAAGGTA
ACTGGCTTCAGCAGAGCGCAGATACCAAATACTGTCCTTCTAGTGTAGCCGTAGTTAGGCCACCACTTCA
AGAACTCTGTAGCACCGCCTACATACCTCGCTCTGCTAATCCTGTTACCAGTGGCTGCTGCCAGTGGCGA
TAAGTCGTGTCTTACCGGGTTGGACTCAAGACGATAGTTACCGGATAAGGCGCAGCGGTCGGGCTGAACG
GGGGGTTCGTGCACACAGCCCAGCTTGGAGCGAACGACCTACACCGAACTGAGATACCTACAGCGTGAGC
TATGAGAAAGCGCCACGCTTCCCGAAGGGAGAAAGGCGGACAGGTATCCGGTAAGCGGCAGGGTCGGAAC
AGGAGAGCGCACGAGGGAGCTTCCAGGGGGAAACGCCTGGTATCTTTATAGTCCTGTCGGGTTTCGCCAC
CTCTGACTTGAGCGTCGATTTTTGTGATGCTCGTCAGGGGGGCGGAGCCTATGGAAAAACGCCAGCAACG
CGGCCTTTTTACGGTTCCTGGCCTTTTGCTGGCCTTTTGCTCACATGTTCTTTCCTGCGTTATCCCCTGA
TTCTGTGGATAACCGTATTACCGCCTTTGAGTGAGCTGATACCGCTCGCCGCAGCCGAACGACCGAGCGC
AGCGAGTCAGTGAGCGAGGAAGCGGAAGAGCGCCTGATGCGGTATTTTCTCCTTACGCATCTGTGCGGTA
TTTCACACCGCATATATGGTGCACTCTCAGTACAATCTGCTCTGATGCCGCATAGTTAAGCCAGTATACA
CTCCGCTATCGCTACGTGACTGGGTCATGGCTGCGCCCCGACACCCGCCAACACCCGCTGACGCGCCCTG
ACGGGCTTGTCTGCTCCCGGCATCCGCTTACAGACAAGCTGTGACCGTCTCCGGGAGCTGCATGTGTCAG
AGGTTTTCACCGTCATCACCGAAACGCGCGAGGCAGCTGCGGTAAAGCTCATCAGCGTGGTCGTGAAGCG
ATTCACAGATGTCTGCCTGTTCATCCGCGTCCAGCTCGTTGAGTTTCTCCAGAAGCGTTAATGTCTGGCT
TCTGATAAAGCGGGCCATGTTAAGGGCGGTTTTTTCCTGTTTGGTCACTGATGCCTCCGTGTAAGGGGGA
TTTCTGTTCATGGGGGTAATGATACCGATGAAACGAGAGAGGATGCTCACGATACGGGTTACTGATGATG
AACATGCCCGGTTACTGGAACGTTGTGAGGGTAAACAACTGGCGGTATGGATGCGGCGGGACCAGAGAAA
AATCACTCAGGGTCAATGCCAGCGCTTCGTTAATACAGATGTAGGTGTTCCACAGGGTAGCCAGCAGCAT
CCTGCGATGCAGATCCGGAACATAATGGTGCAGGGCGCTGACTTCCGCGTTTCCAGACTTTACGAAACAC
GGAAACCGAAGACCATTCATGTTGTTGCTCAGGTCGCAGACGTTTTGCAGCAGCAGTCGCTTCACGTTCG
CTCGCGTATCGGTGATTCATTCTGCTAACCAGTAAGGCAACCCCGCCAGCCTAGCCGGGTCCTCAACGAC
AGGAGCACGATCATGCGCACCCGTGGCCAGGACCCAACGCTGCCCGAGATCTCGATCCCGCGAAATTAAT
ACGACTCACTATAGGGAGACCACAACGGTTTCCCTCTAGAAATAATTTTGTTTAACTTTAAGAAGGAGAT
ATACATATGATGAGCGAAACCGCCCCCCTGCCCTCTGCTTCCAGTGCTTTAGAAGATAAAGCAGCCTCTG
CCCCCGTTGTGGGCATTATCATGGGCAGCCAGTCAGACTGGGAAACCATGCGCCATGCAGACGCATTGCT
GACAGAGCTGGAAATTCCGCATGAAACCCTCATTGTTACAGCACATCGTACGCCAGACCGGTTGGCGGAT
TATGCGCGTACGGCAGCCGAACGCGGCCTGAATGTGATTATTGCTGGGGCCGGTGGAGCTGCACATCTGC
CGGGTATGTGTGCGGCATGGACACGCCTGCCCGTGCTGGGTGTTCCAGTAGAATCTCGCGCTCTTAAAGG
CATGGACAGCCTGCTTTCCATTGTGCAGATGCCCGGCGGCGTGCCTGTGGGCACTTTGGCTATTGGGGCA
TCCGGCGCCAAAAATGCCGCCTTGCTGGCCGCCTCCATTCTTGCACTGTATAACCCGGCCCTTGCCGCAC
GCCTTGAAACATGGCGCGCATTGCAGACGGCCTCTGTCCCCAACTCTCCCATTACCGAAGATAAATGAGA
ATTCGAGCTCCGTCGACAAGCTTGCGGCCGCACTCGAGCACCACCACCACCACCACTGAGATCCGGCTGC
TAACAAAGCCCGAAAGGAAGCTGAGTTGGCTGCTGCCACCGCTGAGCAATAACTAGCATAACCCCTTGGG
GCCTCTAAACGGGTCTTGAGGGGTTTTTTGCTGAAAGGAGGAACTATATCCGGAT
