>Addgene plasmid #71620 | pJK584 | addgene partial sequence | sequence record 134245 | T7 5'-TAATACGACTCACTATAGGG-3'
AATAATTTTGTTTAACTTTAAGAAGGAGATATACATATGATGAGCGAAACCGCCCCCCTGCCCTCTGCTT
CCAGTGCTTTAGAAGATAAAGCAGCCTCTGCCCCCGTTGTGGGCATTATCATGGGCAGCCAGTCAGACTG
GGAAACCATGCGCCATGCAGACGCATTGCTGACAGAGCTGGAAATTCCGCATGAAACCCTCATTGTTACA
GCACATCGTACGCCAGACCGGTTGGCGGATTATGCGCGTACGGCAGCCGAACGCGGCCTGAATGTGATTA
TTGCTGGGGCCGGTGGAGCTGCACATCTGCCGGGTATGTGTGCGGCATGGACACGCCTGCCCGTGCTGGG
TGTTCCAGTAGAATCTCGCGCTCTTAAAGGCATGGACAGCCTGCTTTCCATTGTGCAGATGCCCGGCGGC
GTGCCTGTGGGCACTTTGGCTATTGGGGCATCCGGCGCCAAAAATGCCGCCTTGCTGGCCGCCTCCATTC
TTGCACTGTATAACCCGGCCCTTGCCGCACGCCTTGAAACATGGCGCGCATTGCAGACGGCCTCTGTCCC
CAACTCTCCCATTACCGAAGATAAATGAGAATTCGAGCTCCGTCGACAAGCTTGCGGCCGCACTCGAGCA
CCACCACCACCACCACTGAGATCCGGCTGCTAACAAAGCCCGAAAGGAAGCTGAGTTGGCTGCTGCCACC
GCTGAGCAATAACTAGCATAACCCCTTGGGGCCTCTAAACGGGTCTTGAGGGGTTTTTTGCTGAAAGGAG
GAACTATATCCGGATTGGCGAATGGG
[124 nt withheld, positions 797-920]
CG
