>Addgene plasmid #71620 | pJK584 | addgene partial sequence | sequence record 134246 | T7term 5'-GCTAGTTATTGCTCAGCGG-3'
TTTCGGGCTTTGTTAGCAGCCGGATCTCAGTGGTGGTGGTGGTGGTGCTCGAGTGCGGCCGCAAGCTTGT
CGACGGAGCTCGAATTCTCATTTATCTTCGGTAATGGGAGAGTTGGGGACAGAGGCCGTCTGCAATGCGC
GCCATGTTTCAAGGCGTGCGGCAAGGGCCGGGTTATACAGTGCAAGAATGGAGGCGGCCAGCAAGGCGGC
ATTTTTGGCGCCGGATGCCCCAATAGCCAAAGTGCCCACAGGCACGCCGCCGGGCATCTGCACAATGGAA
AGCAGGCTGTCCATGCCTTTAAGAGCGCGAGATTCTACTGGAACACCCAGCACGGGCAGGCGTGTCCATG
CCGCACACATACCCGGCAGATGTGCAGCTCCACCGGCCCCAGCAATAATCACATTCAGGCCGCGTTCGGC
TGCCGTACGCGCATAATCCGCCAACCGGTCTGGCGTACGATGTGCTGTAACAATGAGGGTTTCATGCGGA
ATTTCCAGCTCTGTCAGCAATGCGTCTGCATGGCGCATGGTTTCCCAGTCTGACTGGCTGCCCATGATAA
TGCCCACAACGGGGGCAGAGGCTGCTTTATCTTCTAAAGCACTGGAAGCAGAGGGCAGGGGGGCGGTTTC
GCTCATCATATGTATATCTCCTTCTTAAAGTTAAACAAAATTATTTCTAGAGGGAAACCGTTGTGGTCTC
CCTATAGTGAGTCGTATTAATTTCGCGGGATCGAGATCTCGGGCAGCGTTGGGTCCTGGCCACGGGTGCG
CATGATCGTGCTCCTGTCGTTGAGGACCCGGCTAGGCTGGCGGGGTTGCCTTACTGGTTAGCAGAATGAA
TCACCGATACGCGAGCGAACGTGAAGCGACTGCTGCTGCAAAACGTCTGCGACCTGAGCAACAACATGAA
TGGTCTTCGGTTTCCGTGTTTCGTAAAGTCTGGAAACGCGGAAGTCAGCGCCCTGCACCATTATGTTCCG
GATCTGCATCGCAGGATGCTGCTGGCTACCCTGTGGAACACCTACATCTGTATTAACGAAGCGCTGGCAT
TGACCCTGA
